>Addgene plasmid #67126 | pCellFree_G03 NFKB1 | addgene partial sequence | sequence record 125523 | EGFP-N 5'-CGTCGCCGTCCAGCTCGACCAG-3'
GCTCCTCGCCCTTGCTTGTGCCGTGGTGATGGTGGTGATGGTGGTGACCAGAGGTGCCCATGGTTTCACT
TACGTGTTTAATGTCTTTACAGACTTTATACATTACTGTCATGGTTAAATAAAATAAAATAAAATAAAAT
AAAATAAAATAAAATAAAATAAAATAAAATAAAATAAACTTAAGATGTCCCTATAGTGAGTCGTATTAGA
CGTCAGGTGGCACTTTTCGGGGAAATGTGCGCGGAACCCCTATTTGTTTATTTTTCTAAATACATTCAAA
TATGTATCCGCTCATGAGACAATAACCCTGATAAATGCTTCAATAATATTGAAAAAGGAAGAGTATGAGT
ATTCAACATTTCCGTGTCGCCCTTATTCCCTTTTTTGCGGCATTTTGCCTTCCTGTTTTTGCTCACCCAG
AAACGCTGGTGAAAGTAAAAGATGCTGAAGATCAGTTGGGTGCACGAGTGGGTTACATCGAACTGGATCT
CAACAGCGGTAAGATCCTTGAGAGTTTTCGCCCCGAAGAACGTTTTCCAATGATGAGCACTTTTAAAGTT
CTGCTATGTGGCGCGGTATTATCCCGTATTGACGCCGGGCAAGAGCAACTCGGTCGCCGCATACACTATT
CTCAGAATGACTTGGTTGAGTACTCACCAGTCACAGAAAAGCATCTTACGGATGGCATGACAGTAAGAGA
ATTATGCAGTGCTGCCATAACCATGAGTGATAACACTGCGGCCAACTTACTTCTGACAACGATCGGAGGA
CCGAAGGAGCTAACCGCTTTTTTGCACAACATGGGGGATCATGTAACTCGCCTTGATCGTTGGGAACCGG
AGCTGAATGAAGCCATACCAAACGACGAGCGTGACACCACGATGCCTGTAGCAATGGCAACAACGTTGCG
CAAACTATTAACTGGCGAACTACTTACTCTAGCTTCCCGGCAACAATTAATAGACTGGATGGAGGCGGAT
AAAGTTGCAGGACCACTTCTGCGCTCGGCCCTTCCGGCTGGCTGGTTTATTGCTGATAAATCTGGAGCCG
GTGAGCGTGGGTCTCGCGGTATCATTGCAGCACTGG
