>Addgene plasmid #67126 | pCellFree_G03 NFKB1 | addgene partial sequence | sequence record 125524 | T7term 5'-GCTAGTTATTGCTCAGCGG-3'
TTCCTTCCTGCAGGGTACCACGCGTACCCAACACACGGACACATGCACGAACACGCATGCAGAGAGATCA
TACATCATCTATAGAGAAGTACACGTAAAAGTAAGACTCGTCGTCTGCCAGCTACAACCGAGAAGGCGAC
GTGAAAGGAACAAGAAAGGAGGAGGAGGGCGGCCGCTTACACCACTTTGTACAAGAAAGTTGGGTAAATT
TTGCCTTCTAGAGGTCCTTCCTGCCCATAATCATGGGGCATTTTGTTGAGAGTTAGCAGTGAGGCACCAC
TGGTCAGAGACTCGGTAAAGCTGAGTTTGCGGAAGGATGTCTCCACGCCGCTGTCGCAGACACTGTCACT
GTCTCGGAGCTCGTCTATTTGCTGCCTTGTGGAGGCAGGCGAGAGAGGCAGCGAGTGGGCCTGAGAGGTG
GTCTTCACTGGGCTGGAGGCTGCCTGGATCACTTCAATTGCTTCGGTGTAGCCCATTTGTCTCAGGGCCT
CCACCAGCTCTCTGACTGTACCCCCAGAGACCTCATAGTTGTCCATAAGTGTTTTGGAAGGAGCAGGACT
CAGCCGGAAGGCATTATTAAGTATCCCCAGACCTAATTTCTGCGCCAGAGTAGCCCAGTTTTTGTCTGGA
TCAGGAATTTCTAGTAACTTATACAGCTGCAGCTTCACATCTTCAGCCAGCTGTTTCATGTCTCCTTGTG
CTAGTAAATCATCAGATGTAAACTCTGGCTCATATGGTTTCCCATTTAATATGTCAAATACCTGCCAGCT
GGTGGCCATATCTAGAGGCGTGGTTCCAGGCACAACTCCTTCATCCTCTCCTGCATTTTCCCAAGAGTCA
TCCAGGTCATAGAGAGGCTCAAAGTTCTCCACCAGGGGATCTGCTCCTGCTGCTTTGAGAAGAGCTGCCA
GCCTGGTGGACCCTCTCCCAGCTGCTATATGCAGGGGTGTGGTTCCATCGTAGGTAGTACTGTCCACATG
GGCATCACCCTCCAGGAGCAGGCAGCCTGCCAATGAGATGTTGTCGTGCTCCACAGCCAGGTGCAGTGCT
GTGCGCCCGGACTTCTGCTCCTGAGCATTGACGTCAGCCCCAGCGGCCACCAGCAGCAGCAAACATGGCA
GGCTATTGCTCATCATGGCTAGATGAATGGCATTCAGAC
