>Addgene plasmid #67126 | pCellFree_G03 NFKB1 | addgene partial sequence | sequence record 127542 | T7term 5'-GCTAGTTATTGCTCAGCGG-3'
CTTCCTTCCTGCAGGGTACCACGCGTACCCAACACACGGACACATGCACGAACACGCATGCAGAGAGATC
ATACATCATCTATAGAGAAGTACACGTAAAAGTAAGACTCGTCGTCTGCCAGCTACAACCGAGAAGGCGA
CGTGAAAGGAACAAGAAAGGAGGAGGAGGGCGGCCGCTTACACCACTTTGTACAAGAAAGTTGGGTAAAT
TTTGCCTTCTAGAGGTCCTTCCTGCCCATAATCATGGGGCATTTTGTTGAGAGTTAGCAGTGAGGCACCA
CTGGTCAGAGACTCGGTAAAGCTGAGTTTGCGGAAGGATGTCTCCACGCCGCTGTCGCAGACACTGTCAC
TGTCTCGGAGCTCGTCTATTTGCTGCCTTGTGGAGGCAGGCGAGAGAGGCAGCGAGTGGGCCTGAGAGGT
GGTCTTCACTGGGCTGGAGGCTGCCTGGATCACTTCAATTGCTTCGGTGTAGCCCATTTGTCTCAGGGCC
TCCACCAGCTCTCTGACTGTACCCCCAGAGACCTCATAGTTGTCCATAAGTGTTTTGGAAGGAGCAGGAC
TCAGCCGGAAGGCATTATTAAGTATCCCCAGACCTAATTTCTGCGCCAGAGTAGCCCAGTTTTTGTCTGG
ATCAGGAATTTCTAGTAACTTATACAGCTGCAGCTTCACATCTTCAGCCAGCTGTTTCATGTCTCCTTGT
GCTAGTAAATCATCAGATGTAAACTCTGGCTCATATGGTTTCCCATTTAATATGTCAAATACCTGCCAGC
TGGTGGCCATATCTAGAGGCGTGGTTCCAGGCACAACTCCTTCATCCTCTCCTGCATTTTCCCAAGAGTC
ATCCAGGTCATAGAGAGGCTCAAAGTTCTCCACCAGGGGATCTGCTCCTGCTGCTTTGAGAAGAGCTGCC
AGCCTGGTGGACCCTCTCCCAGCTGCTATATGCAGGGGTGTGGTTCCATCGTAGGTAGTACTGTCCACAT
GGGCATCACCCTCCAGGAGCAGGCAGCCTGCCAATGAGATGTTGTCGTGCTCCACAGCCAGGTGCAGTGC
TGTGCGCCCGGACTTCTGCTCCTGA
