[The description below was written by a language model from this plasmid's Addgene catalogue record.]
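Description:
pCellFree_G03 NFKB1 is a cell-free expression plasmid built on the pCellFree_G03 backbone, a Gateway-compatible vector intended to serve as a template for in vitro transcription and translation rather than for expression in living cells. It is propagated in E. coli as a high-copy plasmid under ampicillin selection. The record does not name the origin of replication, and no feature table is provided, so the details of the backbone beyond the catalogue fields, including any translation-enhancing leader sequences, cannot be stated here.

The insert is human NFKB1, which encodes the NF-kappa-B p105 precursor that gives rise to the p50 transcription factor subunit. The record does not specify whether the full-length coding sequence or a fragment is present. The gene was introduced by Gateway recombination and sits under a T7 promoter, so transcription depends on T7 RNA polymerase supplied in the reaction. The use of a T7 terminator sequencing primer suggests a T7 terminator lies downstream of the insert. The backbone contributes two N-terminal tags, a His tag and EGFP, producing a His-EGFP-NFKB1 fusion. The EGFP moiety allows the product to be followed by fluorescence, while the His tag permits affinity capture on metal-chelate resin.

According to the record, the plasmid serves as a standard for cell-free expression benchmarking, one of a set of reference templates used to compare the performance of different cell-free protein expression systems.
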