Addgene plasmid #67126: pCellFree_G03 NFKB1
Purpose: Standard for cell-free expression benchmarking.
Depositing lab: Kirill Alexandrov. Depositing organization: University of Queensland. Publication: Performance benchmarking of four cell-free protein expression systems. Gagoski D, Polinkovsky ME, Mureev S, Kunert A, Johnston W, Gambin Y, Alexandrov K. Biotechnol Bioeng. 2015 Aug 24. doi: 10.1002/bit.25814. PubMed 26301602.
Backbone
  Vector backbone: pCellFree_G03
  Vector type: Cell-free expression
Growth in bacteria
  Bacterial resistance: Ampicillin, 100 μg/mL
  Growth temperature: 37°C
  Growth strain: DH5alpha
  Copy number: High Copy
Gene/Insert
  Gene/Insert name: NFKB1 (alt name: Nuclear factor of kappa light polypeptide gene enhancer)
  Species: H. sapiens (human)
  Entrez Gene: NFKB1 (a.k.a. CVID12, EBP-1, KBF1, NF-kB, NF-kB1, NF-kappa-B1, NF-kappaB, NF-kappabeta, NFKB-p105, NFKB-p50, NFkappaB)
  Promoter: T7
  Tag / fusion protein: His (N terminal on backbone); EGFP (N terminal on backbone)
  Cloning method: Gateway Cloning
  Sequencing primers: 5′ EGFP-C; 3′ T7 terminal
Terms and licenses: Academic/Nonprofit Terms; Industry Terms: Not Available to Industry
How to cite: pCellFree_G03 NFKB1 was a gift from Kirill Alexandrov (Addgene plasmid # 67126 ; http://n2t.net/addgene:67126 ; RRID:Addgene_67126)
